Addgene plasmid #109547: pME-nCas9n-P2A-mKate2-pA
Purpose: Multisite gateway vector for expression of nCas9n with bicistronic expression of mKate2
Depositing lab: Rob Parton. Publication: In vivo cell biological screening identifies an endocytic capture mechanism for T-tubule formation. Hall TE, Martel N, Ariotti N, Xiong Z, Lo HP, Ferguson C, Rae J, Lim YW, Parton RG. Nat Commun. 2020 Jul 24;11(1):3711. doi: 10.1038/s41467-020-17486-w. PubMed 32709891.
Backbone
  Vector backbone: pDONR 221
  Vector type: Zebrafish plasmids
Growth in bacteria
  Bacterial resistance: Kanamycin, 50 μg/mL
  Growth temperature: 37°C
  Growth strain: DH5alpha
  Copy number: High Copy
Gene/Insert
  Gene/Insert name: nCas9n and mKate2
  Species: Synthetic
  Cloning method: Gateway Cloning
Terms and licenses: Academic/Nonprofit Terms; Industry Terms: Not Available to Industry
How to cite: pME-nCas9n-P2A-mKate2-pA was a gift from Rob Parton (Addgene plasmid # 109547 ; http://n2t.net/addgene:109547 ; RRID:Addgene_109547)
