[The description below was written by a language model from this plasmid's Addgene catalogue record and the feature table of its GenBank file.]
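Description:
pME-nCas9n-P2A-mKate2-pA is a 7.7 kb Gateway middle-entry clone built on the pDONR 221 backbone and catalogued among zebrafish plasmids. It is maintained in E. coli through a high-copy ColE1/pUC-type origin and selected with kanamycin via the aph(3')-Ia gene. The rrnB T1 and T2 terminators sit upstream of the cassette, where they insulate it from read-through transcription in bacteria. The two sequence records held for the plasmid describe the same circular molecule with different start coordinates.

The payload lies between attL1 and attL2, the sites used by LR Clonase to transfer the cassette into a destination vector during multisite Gateway assembly. It begins with a vertebrate Kozak consensus, followed by a single open reading frame encoding Streptococcus pyogenes Cas9 flanked at both ends by SV40 nuclear localization signals (hence "nCas9n"). This is followed by a porcine teschovirus P2A peptide and the monomeric far-red fluorescent protein mKate2, and the cassette ends with an SV40 polyadenylation signal. Ribosome skipping at P2A yields separate Cas9 and mKate2 polypeptides from one transcript, so red fluorescence marks cells that express the nuclease.

The entry clone carries no eukaryotic promoter. One would be supplied by a 5' entry element when the final expression construct is recombined, so the choice of promoter sets the tissue or timing of Cas9 expression. A T7 promoter lies outside attL2 and points back toward the insert in the antisense direction. The record supports use as a modular component for building Cas9 expression vectors with a fluorescent readout for in vivo work in zebrafish. Guide RNAs are not encoded here and must be supplied separately.
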