LOCUS       Exported 7719 bp ds-DNA circular SYN 12-MAY-2021
DEFINITION  Multisite gateway vector for expression of nCas9n with bicistronic
            expression of mKate2.
ACCESSION   .
VERSION     .
KEYWORDS    pME-nCas9n-P2A-mKate2-pA
SOURCE      synthetic DNA construct
  ORGANISM  synthetic DNA construct
REFERENCE   1 (bases 1 to 7719)
  TITLE     Parton Lab Plasmids for in vivo cell biology in the zebrafish
REFERENCE   2 (bases 1 to 7719)
  AUTHORS   .
  TITLE     Direct Submission
  JOURNAL   Exported May 12, 2021 from SnapGene Server 1.1.58
            http://www.snapgene.com
FEATURES             Location/Qualifiers
     source          1..7719
                     /organism="synthetic DNA construct"
                     /mol_type="other DNA"
     primer_bind     92..109
                     /label=L4440
                     /note="L4440 vector, forward primer"
     terminator      268..295
                     /label=rrnB T2 terminator
                     /note="transcription terminator T2 from the E. coli rrnB
                     gene"
     terminator      387..473
                     /gene="Escherichia coli rrnB"
                     /label=rrnB T1 terminator
                     /note="transcription terminator T1 from the E. coli rrnB
                     gene"
     primer_bind     522..544
                     /label=M13/pUC Forward
                     /note="In lacZ gene"
     primer_bind     536..553
                     /label=M13 Forward
                     /note="In lacZ gene. Also called M13-F20 or M13 (-21)
                     Forward"
     primer_bind     537..553
                     /label=M13 fwd
                     /note="common sequencing primer, one of multiple similar
                     variants"
     protein_bind    569..668
                     /gene="mutant version of attL"
                     /label=attL1
                     /bound_moiety="LR Clonase(TM)"
                     /note="recombination site for the Gateway(R) LR reaction"
     regulatory      669..678
                     /regulatory_class="other"
                     /note="vertebrate consensus sequence for strong initiation
                     of translation (Kozak, 1987)"
     CDS             687..707
                     /codon_start=1
                     /product="nuclear localization signal of SV40 (simian virus
                     40) large T antigen"
                     /label=SV40 NLS
                     /translation="PKKKRKV"
     CDS             714..4814
                     /codon_start=1
                     /product="Cas9 (Csn1) endonuclease from the Streptococcus
                     pyogenes MGAS15252 Type II CRISPR/Cas system"
                     /label=Cas9
                     /note="generates RNA-guided double strand breaks in DNA"
                     /translation="MDKKYSIGLDIGTNSVGWAVITDDYKVPSKKFKVLGNTDRHSIKK
                     NLIGALLFGSGETAEATRLKRTARRRYTRRKNRICYLQEIFSNEMAKVDDSFFHRLEES
                     FLVEEDKKHERHPIFGNIVDEVAYHEKYPTIYHLRKKLADSTDKADLRLIYLALAHMIK
                     FRGHFLIEGDLNPDNSDVDKLFIQLVQIYNQLFEENPINASRVDAKAILSARLSKSRRL
                     ENLIAQLPGEKRNGLFGNLIALSLGLTPNFKSNFDLAEDAKLQLSKDTYDDDLDNLLAQ
                     IGDQYADLFLAAKNLSDAILLSDILRVNSEITKAPLSASMIKRYDEHHQDLTLLKALVR
                     QQLPEKYKEIFFDQSKNGYAGYIDGGASQEEFYKFIKPILEKMDGTEELLVKLNREDLL
                     RKQRTFDNGSIPHQIHLGELHAILRRQEDFYPFLKDNREKIEKILTFRIPYYVGPLARG
                     NSRFAWMTRKSEETITPWNFEEVVDKGASAQSFIERMTNFDKNLPNEKVLPKHSLLYEY
                     FTVYNELTKVKYVTEGMRKPAFLSGEQKKAIVDLLFKTNRKVTVKQLKEDYFKKIECFD
                     SVEISGVEDRFNASLGAYHDLLKIIKDKDFLDNEENEDILEDIVLTLTLFEDRGMIEER
                     LKTYAHLFDDKVMKQLKRRRYTGWGRLSRKLINGIRDKQSGKTILDFLKSDGFANRNFM
                     QLIHDDSLTFKEDIQKAQVSGQGHSLHEQIANLAGSPAIKKGILQTVKIVDELVKVMGH
                     KPENIVIEMARENQTTQKGQKNSRERMKRIEEGIKELGSQILKEHPVENTQLQNEKLYL
                     YYLQNGRDMYVDQELDINRLSDYDVDHIVPQSFIKDDSIDNKVLTRSDKNRGKSDNVPS
                     EEVVKKMKNYWRQLLNAKLITQRKFDNLTKAERGGLSELDKAGFIKRQLVETRQITKHV
                     AQILDSRMNTKYDENDKLIREVKVITLKSKLVSDFRKDFQFYKVREINNYHHAHDAYLN
                     AVVGTALIKKYPKLESEFVYGDYKVYDVRKMIAKSEQEIGKATAKYFFYSNIMNFFKTE
                     ITLANGEIRKRPLIETNGETGEIVWDKGRDFATVRKVLSMPQVNIVKKTEVQTGGFSKE
                     SILPKRNSDKLIARKKDWDPKKYGGFDSPTVAYSVLVVAKVEKGKSKKLKSVKELLGIT
                     IMERSSFEKNPIDFLEAKGYKEVKKDLIIKLPKYSLFELENGRKRMLASAGELQKGNEL
                     ALPSKYVNFLYLASHYEKLKGSPEDNEQKQLFVEQHKHYLDEIIEQISEFSKRVILADA
                     NLDKVLSAYNKHRDKPIREQAENIIHLFTLTNLGAPAAFKYFDTTIDRKRYTSTKEVLD
                     ATLIHQSITGLYETRIDLSQLGGD"
     RBS             4727..4735
                     /label=Shine-Dalgarno sequence
                     /note="full consensus sequence for ribosome-binding sites
                     upstream of start codons in E. coli; complementary to a
                     region in the 3' end of the 16S rRNA (Chen et al., 1994)"
     CDS             4830..4850
                     /codon_start=1
                     /product="nuclear localization signal of SV40 (simian virus
                     40) large T antigen"
                     /label=SV40 NLS
                     /translation="PKKKRKV"
     CDS             4866..4922
                     /codon_start=1
                     /product="2A peptide from porcine teschovirus-1
                     polyprotein"
                     /label=P2A
                     /note="Eukaryotic ribosomes fail to insert a peptide bond
                     between the Gly and Pro residues, yielding separate
                     polypeptides."
                     /translation="ATNFSLLKQAGDVEENPGP"
     CDS             4941..5636
                     /codon_start=1
                     /product="monomeric far-red fluorescent protein (Shcherbo
                     et al., 2009)"
                     /label=mKate2
                     /note="mammalian codon-optimized"
                     /translation="VSELIKENMHMKLYMEGTVNNHHFKCTSEGEGKPYEGTQTMRIKA
                     VEGGPLPFAFDILATSFMYGSKTFINHTQGIPDFFKQSFPEGFTWERVTTYEDGGVLTA
                     TQDTSLQDGCLIYNVKIRGVNFPSNGPVMQKKTLGWEASTETLYPADGGLEGRADMALK
                     LVGGGHLICNLKTTYRSKKPAKNLKMPGVYYVDRRLERIKEADKETYVEQHEVAVARYC
                     DLPSKLGHR"
     polyA_signal    5758..5839
                     /label=SV40 poly(A) signal
                     /note="SV40 polyadenylation signal"
     primer_bind     complement(5795..5814)
                     /label=SV40pA-R
                     /note="SV40 polyA, reverse primer"
     protein_bind    complement(5844..5943)
                     /gene="mutant version of attL"
                     /label=attL2
                     /bound_moiety="LR Clonase(TM)"
                     /note="recombination site for the Gateway(R) LR reaction"
     primer_bind     complement(5960..5979)
                     /label=T7
                     /note="T7 promoter, forward primer"
     promoter        complement(5961..5979)
                     /label=T7 promoter
                     /note="promoter for bacteriophage T7 RNA polymerase"
     primer_bind     complement(5984..6000)
                     /label=M13 rev
                     /note="common sequencing primer, one of multiple similar
                     variants"
     primer_bind     complement(5984..6000)
                     /label=M13 Reverse
                     /note="In lacZ gene. Also called M13-rev"
     primer_bind     complement(6102..6121)
                     /label=pENTR-R
                     /note="pENTR vectors, reverse primer"
     CDS             6113..6922
                     /codon_start=1
                     /gene="aph(3')-Ia"
                     /product="aminoglycoside phosphotransferase"
                     /label=KanR
                     /note="confers resistance to kanamycin in bacteria or G418
                     (Geneticin(R)) in eukaryotes"
                     /translation="MSHIQRETSRPRLNSNMDADLYGYKWARDNVGQSGATIYRLYGKP
                     DAPELFLKHGKGSVANDVTDEMVRLNWLTEFMPLPTIKHFIRTPDDAWLLTTAIPGKTA
                     FQVLEEYPDSGENIVDALAVFLRRLHSIPVCNCPFNSDRVFRLAQAQSRMNNGLVDASD
                     FDDERNGWPVEQVWKEMHKLLPFSPDSVVTHGDFSLDNLIFDEGKLIGCIDVGRVGIAD
                     RYQDLAILWNCLGEFSPSLQKRLFQKYGIDNPDMNKLQFHLMLDEFF"
     primer_bind     complement(6180..6199)
                     /label=Kan-R
                     /note="Kanamycin resistance gene, reverse primer"
     rep_origin      7069..7657
                     /direction=RIGHT
                     /label=ori
                     /note="high-copy-number ColE1/pMB1/pBR322/pUC origin of
                     replication"
     primer_bind     7558..7577
                     /label=pBR322ori-F
                     /note="pBR322 origin, forward primer"
ORIGIN
        1 ctttcctgcg ttatcccctg attctgtgga taaccgtatt accgcctttg agtgagctga
       61 taccgctcgc cgcagccgaa cgaccgagcg cagcgagtca gtgagcgagg aagcggaaga
      121 gcgcccaata cgcaaaccgc ctctccccgc gcgttggccg attcattaat gcagctggca
      181 cgacaggttt cccgactgga aagcgggcag tgagcgcaac gcaattaata cgcgtaccgc
      241 tagccaggaa gagtttgtag aaacgcaaaa aggccatccg tcaggatggc cttctgctta
      301 gtttgatgcc tggcagttta tggcgggcgt cctgcccgcc accctccggg ccgttgcttc
      361 acaacgttca aatccgctcc cggcggattt gtcctactca ggagagcgtt caccgacaaa
      421 caacagataa aacgaaaggc ccagtcttcc gactgagcct ttcgttttat ttgatgcctg
      481 gcagttccct actctcgcgt taacgctagc atggatgttt tcccagtcac gacgttgtaa
      541 aacgacggcc agtcttaagc tcgggcccca aataatgatt ttattttgac tgatagtgac
      601 ctgttcgttg caacacattg atgagcaatg cttttttata atgccaactt tgtacaaaaa
      661 agcaggctgc caccatggct tctccaccta agaagaagag aaaggtggga agcatggata
      721 agaagtatag catcggcctg gatattggaa ctaactccgt gggttgggca gtgattacag
      781 acgactacaa ggtccctagc aagaaattta aggtgctggg taacaccgac aggcacagca
      841 tcaagaaaaa tctgattgga gccctgctgt tcggttctgg agagactgcc gaagcaacac
      901 gcctgaaaag aacagcaaga aggcgctata ccagaaggaa gaatagaatc tgttacctgc
      961 aggagatttt ctctaacgaa atggctaagg tggacgattc attctttcat aggctggagg
     1021 aaagtttcct ggtcgaggaa gataagaaac acgagcgcca tcctatcttt ggaaacattg
     1081 tggacgaggt cgcctatcac gaaaaatacc caaccatcta tcatctgcgc aagaaactgg
     1141 ctgactctac tgataaagcc gacctgagac tgatctatct ggctctggcc cacatgatta
     1201 agttcagggg tcattttctg atcgagggcg atctgaaccc cgacaattcc gatgtggaca
     1261 agctgttcat ccagctggtc cagatttaca atcagctgtt tgaggaaaac cctattaatg
     1321 cttccagagt ggacgcaaaa gctatcctgt cagccaggct gtccaagtca cgcagactgg
     1381 agaacctgat tgcacagctg cccggagaaa agaggaacgg tctgtttgga aatctgatcg
     1441 ctctgagtct gggcctgact cctaacttca aaagcaattt tgatctggct gaggacgcca
     1501 aactgcagct gtcaaaggac acatatgacg atgacctgga taacctgctg gcacagatcg
     1561 gagatcagta cgctgacctg ttcctggctg ccaaaaatct gtccgacgca atcctgctgt
     1621 cagatattct gagagtgaac agcgagatta caaaagctcc tctgagtgcc agcatgatca
     1681 agagatatga cgagcaccat caggatctga ccctgctgaa ggctctggtc aggcagcagc
     1741 tgccagagaa gtacaaggaa attttctttg atcagtccaa gaacggctac gccggttata
     1801 tcgacggagg cgcatcacag gaggaattct acaagtttat caaacctatt ctggagaaga
     1861 tggacggaac tgaggaactg ctggtgaaac tgaatagaga ggacctgctg aggaagcagc
     1921 gcacatttga taacggttcc atcccacacc agattcatct gggagagctg cacgctatcc
     1981 tgaggcgcca ggaagacttc tacccctttc tgaaagataa ccgcgagaag atcgaaaaaa
     2041 ttctgacctt cagaatccct tactatgtgg gtccactggc tcgcggaaac agcagatttg
     2101 cctggatgac tcgcaaatcc gaggaaacca ttactccttg gaacttcgag gaagtggtcg
     2161 ataagggcgc ctctgcacag tccttcatcg agagaatgac taattttgac aaaaacctgc
     2221 ccaatgagaa agtgctgcct aagcactccc tgctgtacga gtatttcact gtctataacg
     2281 aactgacaaa ggtgaaatac gtcaccgagg gcatgagaaa gccagccttc ctgtcaggag
     2341 agcagaagaa agcaatcgtg gatctgctgt ttaaaaccaa caggaaagtg actgtcaagc
     2401 agctgaagga ggactacttc aagaaaattg aatgcttcga ttccgtggag atcagcggag
     2461 tcgaagacag atttaacgca agcctgggcg cttaccacga tctgctgaag atcattaagg
     2521 ataaagactt cctggacaac gaggaaaatg aggatatcct ggaagacatt gtgctgacac
     2581 tgaccctgtt tgaggacaga ggaatgatcg aggaaagact gaaaacctat gctcatctgt
     2641 tcgatgacaa ggtgatgaaa cagctgaaga gaaggcgcta cactggctgg ggtagactga
     2701 gcaggaagct gatcaacggc attagggata aacagtcagg aaagacaatc ctggactttc
     2761 tgaaaagtga tggcttcgcc aaccgcaatt ttatgcagct gattcacgat gacagtctga
     2821 ccttcaaaga ggacatccag aaggctcagg tgtctggaca gggccactcc ctgcatgagc
     2881 agattgcaaa cctggctgga agcccagcca tcaagaaagg cattctgcag acagtgaaaa
     2941 tcgtcgatga gctggtgaaa gtcatgggcc ataagcccga aaacatcgtg attgagatgg
     3001 ctcgcgaaaa tcagacaacc cagaagggtc agaagaacag tagagagagg atgaaaagaa
     3061 tcgaggaagg cattaaggag ctgggtagcc agatcctgaa agagcaccca gtggaaaaca
     3121 cacagctgca gaatgagaag ctgtatctgt actatctgca gaatggaaga gatatgtacg
     3181 tggaccagga gctggatatt aacaggctgt ctgattacga cgtggatcat atcgtccccc
     3241 agagtttcat caaagatgac agcattgaca acaaggtgct gaccaggtcc gacaaaaaca
     3301 gaggaaaatc agataatgtc cctagtgagg aagtggtcaa gaaaatgaag aactactgga
     3361 gacagctgct gaatgccaaa ctgatcactc agaggaagtt tgataacctg acaaaagcag
     3421 agcgcggtgg actgtcagaa ctggacaaag ctggattcat caagaggcag ctggtggaaa
     3481 cacgccagat cactaaacac gtcgcacaga ttctggatag tcgcatgaac acaaagtacg
     3541 atgagaatga caaactgatc agagaagtga aggtcattac cctgaagagt aaactggtca
     3601 gcgactttag gaaagatttc cagttttata aggtccgcga gattaacaat tatcaccatg
     3661 cccatgacgc atacctgaac gccgtggtcg gtaccgcact gatcaagaaa tacccaaaac
     3721 tggagagcga attcgtgtac ggagactata aggtgtacga tgtcagaaaa atgatcgcca
     3781 agtccgagca ggaaattgga aaagctactg ccaagtattt cttttactca aacatcatga
     3841 atttctttaa gacagagatc accctggcca atggagaaat ccgcaaaagg cccctgattg
     3901 agacaaacgg agagacaggc gaaatcgtgt gggacaaagg cagagatttt gcaaccgtga
     3961 ggaaggtcct gagcatgcct caagtgaata tcgtcaagaa aactgaggtg cagacaggcg
     4021 gtttctcaaa agaaagtatt ctgccaaaac gcaactctga taagctgatc gctagaaaga
     4081 aagactggga ccctaagaag tatggaggct ttgactctcc cactgtggca tactccgtcc
     4141 tggtggtcgc taaggtggag aagggcaaaa gcaagaaact gaaatctgtc aaggagctgc
     4201 tgggtatcac aattatggag agaagctctt tcgagaagaa cccaatcgat tttctggagg
     4261 ccaaaggtta taaggaagtg aagaaagacc tgatcattaa actgcccaag tacagtctgt
     4321 ttgagctgga aaacggcagg aaacgcatgc tggcaagcgc tggagagctg cagaaaggca
     4381 atgaactggc cctgccttct aagtacgtga acttcctgta tctggcaagc cactacgaga
     4441 agctgaaagg atctccagag gataacgaac agaaacagct gtttgtggag cagcacaagc
     4501 attatctgga cgagatcatt gaacagatta gcgagttctc taaaagagtg atcctggccg
     4561 acgcaaatct ggataaggtc ctgtctgctt acaacaaaca cagagataag cccatcaggg
     4621 agcaggccga aaatatcatt catctgttca ctctgacaaa cctgggcgca cctgcagctt
     4681 tcaagtactt cgacactaca atcgatagaa agaggtacac ctccactaag gaggtgctgg
     4741 acgctacact gatccatcag agtattaccg gcctgtacga aacaaggatt gacctgtctc
     4801 agctgggtgg cgactcaccg gtgagatctc ctaagaagaa gagaaaggtg cctaggggca
     4861 gcggcgccac caacttcagc ctgctgaagc aggccggcga cgtggaggag aaccccggcc
     4921 ccgcccccgg cagcctcgag gtgagcgagc tgattaagga gaacatgcac atgaagctgt
     4981 acatggaggg caccgtgaac aaccaccact tcaagtgcac atccgagggc gaaggcaagc
     5041 cctacgaggg cacccagacc atgagaatca aggcggtcga gggcggccct ctccccttcg
     5101 ccttcgacat cctggctacc agcttcatgt acggcagcaa aaccttcatc aaccacaccc
     5161 agggcatccc cgacttcttt aagcagtcct tccccgaggg cttcacatgg gagagagtca
     5221 ccacatacga agacgggggc gtgctgaccg ctacccagga caccagcctc caggacggct
     5281 gcctcatcta caacgtcaag atcagagggg tgaacttccc atccaacggc cctgtgatgc
     5341 agaagaaaac actcggctgg gaggcctcca ccgagaccct gtaccccgct gacggcggcc
     5401 tggaaggcag agccgacatg gccctgaagc tcgtgggcgg gggccacctg atctgcaact
     5461 tgaagaccac atacagatcc aagaaacccg ctaagaacct caagatgccc ggcgtctact
     5521 atgtggacag aagactggaa agaatcaagg aggccgacaa agagacctac gtcgagcagc
     5581 acgaggtggc tgtggccaga tactgcgacc tccctagcaa actggggcac agatgagcgg
     5641 ccgcgactct agatcataat cagccatacc acatttgtag aggttttact tgctttaaaa
     5701 aacctcccac acctccccct gaacctgaaa cataaaatga atgcaattgt tgttgttaac
     5761 ttgtttattg cagcttataa tggttacaaa taaagcaata gcatcacaaa tttcacaaat
     5821 aaagcatttt tttcactgcg tcgacccagc tttcttgtac aaagttggca ttataagaaa
     5881 gcattgctta tcaatttgtt gcaacgaaca ggtcactatc agtcaaaata aaatcattat
     5941 ttgccatcca gctgatatcc cctatagtga gtcgtattac atggtcatag ctgtttcctg
     6001 gcagctctgg cccgtgtctc aaaatctctg atgttacatt gcacaagata aaataatatc
     6061 atcatgaaca ataaaactgt ctgcttacat aaacagtaat acaaggggtg ttatgagcca
     6121 tattcaacgg gaaacgtcga ggccgcgatt aaattccaac atggatgctg atttatatgg
     6181 gtataaatgg gctcgcgata atgtcgggca atcaggtgcg acaatctatc gcttgtatgg
     6241 gaagcccgat gcgccagagt tgtttctgaa acatggcaaa ggtagcgttg ccaatgatgt
     6301 tacagatgag atggtcagac taaactggct gacggaattt atgcctcttc cgaccatcaa
     6361 gcattttatc cgtactcctg atgatgcatg gttactcacc actgcgatcc ccggaaaaac
     6421 agcattccag gtattagaag aatatcctga ttcaggtgaa aatattgttg atgcgctggc
     6481 agtgttcctg cgccggttgc attcgattcc tgtttgtaat tgtcctttta acagcgatcg
     6541 cgtatttcgt ctcgctcagg cgcaatcacg aatgaataac ggtttggttg atgcgagtga
     6601 ttttgatgac gagcgtaatg gctggcctgt tgaacaagtc tggaaagaaa tgcataaact
     6661 tttgccattc tcaccggatt cagtcgtcac tcatggtgat ttctcacttg ataaccttat
     6721 ttttgacgag gggaaattaa taggttgtat tgatgttgga cgagtcggaa tcgcagaccg
     6781 ataccaggat cttgccatcc tatggaactg cctcggtgag ttttctcctt cattacagaa
     6841 acggcttttt caaaaatatg gtattgataa tcctgatatg aataaattgc agtttcattt
     6901 gatgctcgat gagtttttct aatcagaatt ggttaattgg ttgtaacact ggcagagcat
     6961 tacgctgact tgacgggacg gcgcaagctc atgaccaaaa tcccttaacg tgagttacgc
     7021 gtcgttccac tgagcgtcag accccgtaga aaagatcaaa ggatcttctt gagatccttt
     7081 ttttctgcgc gtaatctgct gcttgcaaac aaaaaaacca ccgctaccag cggtggtttg
     7141 tttgccggat caagagctac caactctttt tccgaaggta actggcttca gcagagcgca
     7201 gataccaaat actgttcttc tagtgtagcc gtagttaggc caccacttca agaactctgt
     7261 agcaccgcct acatacctcg ctctgctaat cctgttacca gtggctgctg ccagtggcga
     7321 taagtcgtgt cttaccgggt tggactcaag acgatagtta ccggataagg cgcagcggtc
     7381 gggctgaacg gggggttcgt gcacacagcc cagcttggag cgaacgacct acaccgaact
     7441 gagataccta cagcgtgagc tatgagaaag cgccacgctt cccgaaggga gaaaggcgga
     7501 caggtatccg gtaagcggca gggtcggaac aggagagcgc acgagggagc ttccaggggg
     7561 aaacgcctgg tatctttata gtcctgtcgg gtttcgccac ctctgacttg agcgtcgatt
     7621 tttgtgatgc tcgtcagggg ggcggagcct atggaaaaac gccagcaacg cggccttttt
     7681 acggttcctg gccttttgct ggccttttgc tcacatgtt
//
