LOCUS       Exported 7719 bp ds-DNA circular SYN 12-MAY-2021
DEFINITION  Multisite gateway vector for expression of nCas9n with bicistronic
            expression of mKate2.
ACCESSION   .
VERSION     .
KEYWORDS    pME-nCas9n-P2A-mKate2-pA
SOURCE      synthetic DNA construct
  ORGANISM  synthetic DNA construct
REFERENCE   1 (bases 1 to 7719)
  TITLE     Parton Lab Plasmids for in vivo cell biology in the zebrafish
REFERENCE   2 (bases 1 to 7719)
  AUTHORS   .
  TITLE     Direct Submission
  JOURNAL   Exported May 12, 2021 from SnapGene Server 1.1.58
            http://www.snapgene.com
FEATURES             Location/Qualifiers
     source          1..7719
                     /organism="synthetic DNA construct"
                     /mol_type="other DNA"
     protein_bind    1..100
                     /gene="mutant version of attL"
                     /label=attL1
                     /bound_moiety="LR Clonase(TM)"
                     /note="recombination site for the Gateway(R) LR reaction"
     regulatory      101..110
                     /regulatory_class="other"
                     /note="vertebrate consensus sequence for strong initiation
                     of translation (Kozak, 1987)"
     CDS             119..139
                     /codon_start=1
                     /product="nuclear localization signal of SV40 (simian virus
                     40) large T antigen"
                     /label=SV40 NLS
                     /translation="PKKKRKV"
     CDS             146..4246
                     /codon_start=1
                     /product="Cas9 (Csn1) endonuclease from the Streptococcus
                     pyogenes MGAS15252 Type II CRISPR/Cas system"
                     /label=Cas9
                     /note="generates RNA-guided double strand breaks in DNA"
                     /translation="MDKKYSIGLDIGTNSVGWAVITDDYKVPSKKFKVLGNTDRHSIKK
                     NLIGALLFGSGETAEATRLKRTARRRYTRRKNRICYLQEIFSNEMAKVDDSFFHRLEES
                     FLVEEDKKHERHPIFGNIVDEVAYHEKYPTIYHLRKKLADSTDKADLRLIYLALAHMIK
                     FRGHFLIEGDLNPDNSDVDKLFIQLVQIYNQLFEENPINASRVDAKAILSARLSKSRRL
                     ENLIAQLPGEKRNGLFGNLIALSLGLTPNFKSNFDLAEDAKLQLSKDTYDDDLDNLLAQ
                     IGDQYADLFLAAKNLSDAILLSDILRVNSEITKAPLSASMIKRYDEHHQDLTLLKALVR
                     QQLPEKYKEIFFDQSKNGYAGYIDGGASQEEFYKFIKPILEKMDGTEELLVKLNREDLL
                     RKQRTFDNGSIPHQIHLGELHAILRRQEDFYPFLKDNREKIEKILTFRIPYYVGPLARG
                     NSRFAWMTRKSEETITPWNFEEVVDKGASAQSFIERMTNFDKNLPNEKVLPKHSLLYEY
                     FTVYNELTKVKYVTEGMRKPAFLSGEQKKAIVDLLFKTNRKVTVKQLKEDYFKKIECFD
                     SVEISGVEDRFNASLGAYHDLLKIIKDKDFLDNEENEDILEDIVLTLTLFEDRGMIEER
                     LKTYAHLFDDKVMKQLKRRRYTGWGRLSRKLINGIRDKQSGKTILDFLKSDGFANRNFM
                     QLIHDDSLTFKEDIQKAQVSGQGHSLHEQIANLAGSPAIKKGILQTVKIVDELVKVMGH
                     KPENIVIEMARENQTTQKGQKNSRERMKRIEEGIKELGSQILKEHPVENTQLQNEKLYL
                     YYLQNGRDMYVDQELDINRLSDYDVDHIVPQSFIKDDSIDNKVLTRSDKNRGKSDNVPS
                     EEVVKKMKNYWRQLLNAKLITQRKFDNLTKAERGGLSELDKAGFIKRQLVETRQITKHV
                     AQILDSRMNTKYDENDKLIREVKVITLKSKLVSDFRKDFQFYKVREINNYHHAHDAYLN
                     AVVGTALIKKYPKLESEFVYGDYKVYDVRKMIAKSEQEIGKATAKYFFYSNIMNFFKTE
                     ITLANGEIRKRPLIETNGETGEIVWDKGRDFATVRKVLSMPQVNIVKKTEVQTGGFSKE
                     SILPKRNSDKLIARKKDWDPKKYGGFDSPTVAYSVLVVAKVEKGKSKKLKSVKELLGIT
                     IMERSSFEKNPIDFLEAKGYKEVKKDLIIKLPKYSLFELENGRKRMLASAGELQKGNEL
                     ALPSKYVNFLYLASHYEKLKGSPEDNEQKQLFVEQHKHYLDEIIEQISEFSKRVILADA
                     NLDKVLSAYNKHRDKPIREQAENIIHLFTLTNLGAPAAFKYFDTTIDRKRYTSTKEVLD
                     ATLIHQSITGLYETRIDLSQLGGD"
     RBS             4159..4167
                     /label=Shine-Dalgarno sequence
                     /note="full consensus sequence for ribosome-binding sites
                     upstream of start codons in E. coli; complementary to a
                     region in the 3' end of the 16S rRNA (Chen et al., 1994)"
     CDS             4262..4282
                     /codon_start=1
                     /product="nuclear localization signal of SV40 (simian virus
                     40) large T antigen"
                     /label=SV40 NLS
                     /translation="PKKKRKV"
     CDS             4298..4354
                     /codon_start=1
                     /product="2A peptide from porcine teschovirus-1
                     polyprotein"
                     /label=P2A
                     /note="Eukaryotic ribosomes fail to insert a peptide bond
                     between the Gly and Pro residues, yielding separate
                     polypeptides."
                     /translation="ATNFSLLKQAGDVEENPGP"
     CDS             4373..5068
                     /codon_start=1
                     /product="monomeric far-red fluorescent protein (Shcherbo
                     et al., 2009)"
                     /label=mKate2
                     /note="mammalian codon-optimized"
                     /translation="VSELIKENMHMKLYMEGTVNNHHFKCTSEGEGKPYEGTQTMRIKA
                     VEGGPLPFAFDILATSFMYGSKTFINHTQGIPDFFKQSFPEGFTWERVTTYEDGGVLTA
                     TQDTSLQDGCLIYNVKIRGVNFPSNGPVMQKKTLGWEASTETLYPADGGLEGRADMALK
                     LVGGGHLICNLKTTYRSKKPAKNLKMPGVYYVDRRLERIKEADKETYVEQHEVAVARYC
                     DLPSKLGHR"
     polyA_signal    5190..5271
                     /label=SV40 poly(A) signal
                     /note="SV40 polyadenylation signal"
     primer_bind     complement(5227..5246)
                     /label=SV40pA-R
                     /note="SV40 polyA, reverse primer"
     protein_bind    complement(5276..5375)
                     /gene="mutant version of attL"
                     /label=attL2
                     /bound_moiety="LR Clonase(TM)"
                     /note="recombination site for the Gateway(R) LR reaction"
     primer_bind     complement(5392..5411)
                     /label=T7
                     /note="T7 promoter, forward primer"
     promoter        complement(5393..5411)
                     /label=T7 promoter
                     /note="promoter for bacteriophage T7 RNA polymerase"
     primer_bind     complement(5416..5432)
                     /label=M13 rev
                     /note="common sequencing primer, one of multiple similar
                     variants"
     primer_bind     complement(5416..5432)
                     /label=M13 Reverse
                     /note="In lacZ gene. Also called M13-rev"
     primer_bind     complement(5534..5553)
                     /label=pENTR-R
                     /note="pENTR vectors, reverse primer"
     CDS             5545..6354
                     /codon_start=1
                     /gene="aph(3')-Ia"
                     /product="aminoglycoside phosphotransferase"
                     /label=KanR
                     /note="confers resistance to kanamycin in bacteria or G418
                     (Geneticin(R)) in eukaryotes"
                     /translation="MSHIQRETSRPRLNSNMDADLYGYKWARDNVGQSGATIYRLYGKP
                     DAPELFLKHGKGSVANDVTDEMVRLNWLTEFMPLPTIKHFIRTPDDAWLLTTAIPGKTA
                     FQVLEEYPDSGENIVDALAVFLRRLHSIPVCNCPFNSDRVFRLAQAQSRMNNGLVDASD
                     FDDERNGWPVEQVWKEMHKLLPFSPDSVVTHGDFSLDNLIFDEGKLIGCIDVGRVGIAD
                     RYQDLAILWNCLGEFSPSLQKRLFQKYGIDNPDMNKLQFHLMLDEFF"
     primer_bind     complement(5612..5631)
                     /label=Kan-R
                     /note="Kanamycin resistance gene, reverse primer"
     rep_origin      6501..7089
                     /direction=RIGHT
                     /label=ori
                     /note="high-copy-number ColE1/pMB1/pBR322/pUC origin of
                     replication"
     primer_bind     6990..7009
                     /label=pBR322ori-F
                     /note="pBR322 origin, forward primer"
     primer_bind     7243..7260
                     /label=L4440
                     /note="L4440 vector, forward primer"
     terminator      7419..7446
                     /label=rrnB T2 terminator
                     /note="transcription terminator T2 from the E. coli rrnB
                     gene"
     terminator      7538..7624
                     /gene="Escherichia coli rrnB"
                     /label=rrnB T1 terminator
                     /note="transcription terminator T1 from the E. coli rrnB
                     gene"
     primer_bind     7673..7695
                     /label=M13/pUC Forward
                     /note="In lacZ gene"
     primer_bind     7687..7704
                     /label=M13 Forward
                     /note="In lacZ gene. Also called M13-F20 or M13 (-21)
                     Forward"
     primer_bind     7688..7704
                     /label=M13 fwd
                     /note="common sequencing primer, one of multiple similar
                     variants"
ORIGIN
        1 caaataatga ttttattttg actgatagtg acctgttcgt tgcaacaaat tgatgagcaa
       61 tgctttttta taatgccaac tttgtacaaa aaagcaggct gccaccatgg cttctccacc
      121 taagaagaag agaaaggtgg gaagcatgga taagaagtat agcatcggcc tggatattgg
      181 aactaactcc gtgggttggg cagtgattac agacgactac aaggtcccta gcaagaaatt
      241 taaggtgctg ggtaacaccg acaggcacag catcaagaaa aatctgattg gagccctgct
      301 gttcggttct ggagagactg ccgaagcaac acgcctgaaa agaacagcaa gaaggcgcta
      361 taccagaagg aagaatagaa tctgttacct gcaggagatt ttctctaacg aaatggctaa
      421 ggtggacgat tcattctttc ataggctgga ggaaagtttc ctggtcgagg aagataagaa
      481 acacgagcgc catcctatct ttggaaacat tgtggacgag gtcgcctatc acgaaaaata
      541 cccaaccatc tatcatctgc gcaagaaact ggctgactct actgataaag ccgacctgag
      601 actgatctat ctggctctgg cccacatgat taagttcagg ggtcattttc tgatcgaggg
      661 cgatctgaac cccgacaatt ccgatgtgga caagctgttc atccagctgg tccagattta
      721 caatcagctg tttgaggaaa accctattaa tgcttccaga gtggacgcaa aagctatcct
      781 gtcagccagg ctgtccaagt cacgcagact ggagaacctg attgcacagc tgcccggaga
      841 aaagaggaac ggtctgtttg gaaatctgat cgctctgagt ctgggcctga ctcctaactt
      901 caaaagcaat tttgatctgg ctgaggacgc caaactgcag ctgtcaaagg acacatatga
      961 cgatgacctg gataacctgc tggcacagat cggagatcag tacgctgacc tgttcctggc
     1021 tgccaaaaat ctgtccgacg caatcctgct gtcagatatt ctgagagtga acagcgagat
     1081 tacaaaagct cctctgagtg ccagcatgat caagagatat gacgagcacc atcaggatct
     1141 gaccctgctg aaggctctgg tcaggcagca gctgccagag aagtacaagg aaattttctt
     1201 tgatcagtcc aagaacggct acgccggtta tatcgacgga ggcgcatcac aggaggaatt
     1261 ctacaagttt atcaaaccta ttctggagaa gatggacgga actgaggaac tgctggtgaa
     1321 actgaataga gaggacctgc tgaggaagca gcgcacattt gataacggtt ccatcccaca
     1381 ccagattcat ctgggagagc tgcacgctat cctgaggcgc caggaagact tctacccctt
     1441 tctgaaagat aaccgcgaga agatcgaaaa aattctgacc ttcagaatcc cttactatgt
     1501 gggtccactg gctcgcggaa acagcagatt tgcctggatg actcgcaaat ccgaggaaac
     1561 cattactcct tggaacttcg aggaagtggt cgataagggc gcctctgcac agtccttcat
     1621 cgagagaatg actaattttg acaaaaacct gcccaatgag aaagtgctgc ctaagcactc
     1681 cctgctgtac gagtatttca ctgtctataa cgaactgaca aaggtgaaat acgtcaccga
     1741 gggcatgaga aagccagcct tcctgtcagg agagcagaag aaagcaatcg tggatctgct
     1801 gtttaaaacc aacaggaaag tgactgtcaa gcagctgaag gaggactact tcaagaaaat
     1861 tgaatgcttc gattccgtgg agatcagcgg agtcgaagac agatttaacg caagcctggg
     1921 cgcttaccac gatctgctga agatcattaa ggataaagac ttcctggaca acgaggaaaa
     1981 tgaggatatc ctggaagaca ttgtgctgac actgaccctg tttgaggaca gaggaatgat
     2041 cgaggaaaga ctgaaaacct atgctcatct gttcgatgac aaggtgatga aacagctgaa
     2101 gagaaggcgc tacactggct ggggtagact gagcaggaag ctgatcaacg gcattaggga
     2161 taaacagtca ggaaagacaa tcctggactt tctgaaaagt gatggcttcg ccaaccgcaa
     2221 ttttatgcag ctgattcacg atgacagtct gaccttcaaa gaggacatcc agaaggctca
     2281 ggtgtctgga cagggccact ccctgcatga gcagattgca aacctggctg gaagcccagc
     2341 catcaagaaa ggcattctgc agacagtgaa aatcgtcgat gagctggtga aagtcatggg
     2401 ccataagccc gaaaacatcg tgattgagat ggctcgcgaa aatcagacaa cccagaaggg
     2461 tcagaagaac agtagagaga ggatgaaaag aatcgaggaa ggcattaagg agctgggtag
     2521 ccagatcctg aaagagcacc cagtggaaaa cacacagctg cagaatgaga agctgtatct
     2581 gtactatctg cagaatggaa gagatatgta cgtggaccag gagctggata ttaacaggct
     2641 gtctgattac gacgtggatc atatcgtccc ccagagtttc atcaaagatg acagcattga
     2701 caacaaggtg ctgaccaggt ccgacaaaaa cagaggaaaa tcagataatg tccctagtga
     2761 ggaagtggtc aagaaaatga agaactactg gagacagctg ctgaatgcca aactgatcac
     2821 tcagaggaag tttgataacc tgacaaaagc agagcgcggt ggactgtcag aactggacaa
     2881 agctggattc atcaagaggc agctggtgga aacacgccag atcactaaac acgtcgcaca
     2941 gattctggat agtcgcatga acacaaagta cgatgagaat gacaaactga tcagagaagt
     3001 gaaggtcatt accctgaaga gtaaactggt cagcgacttt aggaaagatt tccagtttta
     3061 taaggtccgc gagattaaca attatcacca tgcccatgac gcatacctga acgccgtggt
     3121 cggtaccgca ctgatcaaga aatacccaaa actggagagc gaattcgtgt acggagacta
     3181 taaggtgtac gatgtcagaa aaatgatcgc caagtccgag caggaaattg gaaaagctac
     3241 tgccaagtat ttcttttact caaacatcat gaatttcttt aagacagaga tcaccctggc
     3301 caatggagaa atccgcaaaa ggcccctgat tgagacaaac ggagagacag gcgaaatcgt
     3361 gtgggacaaa ggcagagatt ttgcaaccgt gaggaaggtc ctgagcatgc ctcaagtgaa
     3421 tatcgtcaag aaaactgagg tgcagacagg cggtttctca aaagaaagta ttctgccaaa
     3481 acgcaactct gataagctga tcgctagaaa gaaagactgg gaccctaaga agtatggagg
     3541 ctttgactct cccactgtgg catactccgt cctggtggtc gctaaggtgg agaagggcaa
     3601 aagcaagaaa ctgaaatctg tcaaggagct gctgggtatc acaattatgg agagaagctc
     3661 tttcgagaag aacccaatcg attttctgga ggccaaaggt tataaggaag tgaagaaaga
     3721 cctgatcatt aaactgccca agtacagtct gtttgagctg gaaaacggca ggaaacgcat
     3781 gctggcaagc gctggagagc tgcagaaagg caatgaactg gccctgcctt ctaagtacgt
     3841 gaacttcctg tatctggcaa gccactacga gaagctgaaa ggatctccag aggataacga
     3901 acagaaacag ctgtttgtgg agcagcacaa gcattatctg gacgagatca ttgaacagat
     3961 tagcgagttc tctaaaagag tgatcctggc cgacgcaaat ctggataagg tcctgtctgc
     4021 ttacaacaaa cacagagata agcccatcag ggagcaggcc gaaaatatca ttcatctgtt
     4081 cactctgaca aacctgggcg cacctgcagc tttcaagtac ttcgacacta caatcgatag
     4141 aaagaggtac acctccacta aggaggtgct ggacgctaca ctgatccatc agagtattac
     4201 cggcctgtac gaaacaagga ttgacctgtc tcagctgggt ggcgactcac cggtgagatc
     4261 tcctaagaag aagagaaagg tgcctagggg cagcggcgcc accaacttca gcctgctgaa
     4321 gcaggccggc gacgtggagg agaaccccgg ccccgccccc ggcagcctcg aggtgagcga
     4381 gctgattaag gagaacatgc acatgaagct gtacatggag ggcaccgtga acaaccacca
     4441 cttcaagtgc acatccgagg gcgaaggcaa gccctacgag ggcacccaga ccatgagaat
     4501 caaggcggtc gagggcggcc ctctcccctt cgccttcgac atcctggcta ccagcttcat
     4561 gtacggcagc aaaaccttca tcaaccacac ccagggcatc cccgacttct ttaagcagtc
     4621 cttccccgag ggcttcacat gggagagagt caccacatac gaagacgggg gcgtgctgac
     4681 cgctacccag gacaccagcc tccaggacgg ctgcctcatc tacaacgtca agatcagagg
     4741 ggtgaacttc ccatccaacg gccctgtgat gcagaagaaa acactcggct gggaggcctc
     4801 caccgagacc ctgtaccccg ctgacggcgg cctggaaggc agagccgaca tggccctgaa
     4861 gctcgtgggc gggggccacc tgatctgcaa cttgaagacc acatacagat ccaagaaacc
     4921 cgctaagaac ctcaagatgc ccggcgtcta ctatgtggac agaagactgg aaagaatcaa
     4981 ggaggccgac aaagagacct acgtcgagca gcacgaggtg gctgtggcca gatactgcga
     5041 cctccctagc aaactggggc acagatgagc ggccgcgact ctagatcata atcagccata
     5101 ccacatttgt agaggtttta cttgctttaa aaaacctccc acacctcccc ctgaacctga
     5161 aacataaaat gaatgcaatt gttgttgtta acttgtttat tgcagcttat aatggttaca
     5221 aataaagcaa tagcatcaca aatttcacaa ataaagcatt tttttcactg cgtcgaccca
     5281 gctttcttgt acaaagttgg cattataaga aagcattgct tatcaatttg ttgcaacgaa
     5341 caggtcacta tcagtcaaaa taaaatcatt atttgccatc cagctgatat cccctatagt
     5401 gagtcgtatt acatggtcat agctgtttcc tggcagctct ggcccgtgtc tcaaaatctc
     5461 tgatgttaca ttgcacaaga taaaaatata tcatcatgaa caataaaact gtctgcttac
     5521 ataaacagta atacaagggg tgttatgagc catattcaac gggaaacgtc gaggccgcga
     5581 ttaaattcca acatggatgc tgatttatat gggtataaat gggctcgcga taatgtcggg
     5641 caatcaggtg cgacaatcta tcgcttgtat gggaagcccg atgcgccaga gttgtttctg
     5701 aaacatggca aaggtagcgt tgccaatgat gttacagatg agatggtcag actaaactgg
     5761 ctgacggaat ttatgcctct tccgaccatc aagcatttta tccgtactcc tgatgatgca
     5821 tggttactca ccactgcgat ccccggaaaa acagcattcc aggtattaga agaatatcct
     5881 gattcaggtg aaaatattgt tgatgcgctg gcagtgttcc tgcgccggtt gcattcgatt
     5941 cctgtttgta attgtccttt taacagcgat cgcgtatttc gtctcgctca ggcgcaatca
     6001 cgaatgaata acggtttggt tgatgcgagt gattttgatg acgagcgtaa tggctggcct
     6061 gttgaacaag tctggaaaga aatgcataaa cttttgccat tctcaccgga ttcagtcgtc
     6121 actcatggtg atttctcact tgataacctt atttttgacg aggggaaatt aataggttgt
     6181 attgatgttg gacgagtcgg aatcgcagac cgataccagg atcttgccat cctatggaac
     6241 tgcctcggtg agttttctcc ttcattacag aaacggcttt ttcaaaaata tggtattgat
     6301 aatcctgata tgaataaatt gcagtttcat ttgatgctcg atgagttttt ctaatcagaa
     6361 ttggttaatt ggttgtaaca ctggcagagc attacgctga cttgacggga cggcgcaagc
     6421 tcatgaccaa aatcccttaa cgtgagttac gcgtcgttcc actgagcgtc agaccccgta
     6481 gaaaagatca aaggatcttc ttgagatcct ttttttctgc gcgtaatctg ctgcttgcaa
     6541 acaaaaaaac caccgctacc agcggtggtt tgtttgccgg atcaagagct accaactctt
     6601 tttccgaagg taactggctt cagcagagcg cagataccaa atactgttct tctagtgtag
     6661 ccgtagttag gccaccactt caagaactct gtagcaccgc ctacatacct cgctctgcta
     6721 atcctgttac cagtggctgc tgccagtggc gataagtcgt gtcttaccgg gttggactca
     6781 agacgatagt taccggataa ggcgcagcgg tcgggctgaa cggggggttc gtgcacacag
     6841 cccagcttgg agcgaacgac ctacaccgaa ctgagatacc tacagcgtga gctatgagaa
     6901 agcgccacgc ttcccgaagg gagaaaggcg gacaggtatc cggtaagcgg cagggtcgga
     6961 acaggagagc gcacgaggga gcttccaggg ggaaacgcct ggtatcttta tagtcctgtc
     7021 gggtttcgcc acctctgact tgagcgtcga tttttgtgat gctcgtcagg ggggcggagc
     7081 ctatggaaaa acgccagcaa cgcggccttt ttacggttcc tggccttttg ctggcctttt
     7141 gctcacatgt tctttcctgc gttatcccct gattctgtgg ataaccgtat taccgccttt
     7201 gagtgagctg ataccgctcg ccgcagccga acgaccgagc gcagcgagtc agtgagcgag
     7261 gaagcggaag agcgcccaat acgcaaaccg cctctccccg cgcgttggcc gattcattaa
     7321 tgcagctggc acgacaggtt tcccgactgg aaagcgggca gtgagcgcaa cgcaattaat
     7381 acgcgtaccg ctagccagga agagtttgta gaaacgcaaa aaggccatcc gtcaggatgg
     7441 ccttctgctt agtttgatgc ctggcagttt atggcgggcg tcctgcccgc caccctccgg
     7501 gccgttgctt cacaacgttc aaatccgctc ccggcggatt tgtcctactc aggagagcgt
     7561 tcaccgacaa acaacagata aaacgaaagg cccagtcttc cgactgagcc tttcgtttta
     7621 tttgatgcct ggcagttccc tactctcgcg ttaacgctag catggatgtt ttcccagtca
     7681 cgacgttgta aaacgacggc cagtcttaag ctcgggccc
//
